>Addgene plasmid #82202 | pDONR223_MAP3K8_WT | addgene full sequence | sequence record 164273 | Addgene NGS result 5'--3'
GGCAGTTCCCTACTCTCGCGTTAACGCTAGCATGGATGTTTTCCCAGTCACGACGTTGTAAAACGACGGC
CAGTCTTAAGCTCGGGCCCCAAATAATGATTTTATTTTGACTGATAGTGACCTGTTCGTTGCAACAAATT
GATGAGCAATGCTTTTTTATAATGCCAACTTTGTACAAAAAAGTTGGCACCATGGAGTACATGAGCACTG
GAAGTGACAATAAAGAAGAGATTGATTTATTAATTAAACATTTAAATGTGTCTGATGTAATAGACATTAT
GGAAAATCTTTATGCAAGTGAAGAGCCAGCAGTTTATGAACCCAGTCTAATGACCATGTGTCAAGACAGT
AATCAAAACGATGAGCGTTCTAAGTCTCTGCTGCTTAGTGGCCAAGAGGTACCATGGTTGTCATCAGTCA
GATATGGAACTGTGGAGGATTTGCTTGCTTTTGCAAACCATATATCCAACACTGCAAAGCATTTTTATGG
ACAACGACCACAGGAATCTGGAATTTTATTAAACATGGTCATCACTCCCCAAAATGGACGTTACCAAATA
GATTCCGATGTTCTCCTGATCCCCTGGAAGCTGACTTACAGGAATATTGGTTCTGATTTTATTCCTCGGG
GCGCCTTTGGAAAGGTATACTTGGCACAAGATATAAAGACGAAGAAAAGAATGGCGTGTAAACTGATCCC
AGTAGATCAATTTAAGCCATCTGATGTGGAAATCCAGGCTTGCTTCCGGCACGAGAACATCGCAGAGCTG
TATGGCGCAGTCCTGTGGGGTGAAACTGTCCATCTCTTTATGGAAGCAGGCGAGGGAGGGTCTGTTCTGG
AGAAACTGGAGAGCTGTGGACCAATGAGAGAATTTGAAATTATTTGGGTGACAAAGCATGTTCTCAAGGG
ACTTGATTTTCTACACTCAAAGAAAGTGATCCATCATGATATTAAACCTAGCAACATTGTTTTCATGTCC
ACAAAAGCTGTTTTGGTGGATTTTGGCCTAAGTGTTCAAATGACCGAAGATGTCTATTTTCCTAAGGACC
TCCGAGGAACAGAGATTTACATGAGCCCAGAGGTCATCCTGTGCAGGGGCCATTCAACCAAAGCAGACAT
CTACAGCCTGGGGGCCACGCTCATCCACATGCAGACGGGCACCCCACCCTGGGTGAAGCGCTACCCTCGC
TCAGCCTATCCCTCCTACCTGTACATAATCCACAAGCAAGCACCTCCACTGGAAGACATTGCAGATGACT
GCAGTCCAGGGATGAGAGAGCTGATAGAAGCTTCCCTGGAGAGAAACCCCAATCACCGCCCAAGAGCCGC
AGACCTACTAAAACATGAGGCCCTGAACCCGCCCAGAGAGGATCAGCCACGCTGTCAGAGTCTGGACTCT
GCCCTCTTGGAGCGCAAGAGGCTGCTGAGTAGGAAGGAGCTGGAACTTCCTGAGAACATTGCTGATTCTT
CGTGCACAGGAAGCACCGAGGAATCTGAGATGCTCAAGAGGCAACGCTCTCTCTACATCGACCTCGGCGC
TCTGGCTGGCTACTTCAATCTTGTTCGGGGACCACCAACGCTTGAATATGGCTTGCCAACTTTCTTGTAC
AAAGTTGGCATTATAAGAAAGCATTGCTTATCAATTTGTTGCAACGAACAGGTCACTATCAGTCAAAATA
AAATCATTATTTGCCATCCAGCTGATATCCCCTATAGTGAGTCGTATTACATGGTCATAGCTGTTTCCTG
GCAGCTCTGGCCCGTGTCTCAAAATCTCTGATGTTACATTGCACAAGATAAAAATATATCATCATGCCTC
CTCTAGACCAGCCAGGACAGAAATGCCTCGACTTCGCTGCTACCCAAGGTTGCCGGGTGACGCACACCGT
GGAAACGGATGAAGGCACGAACCCAGTGGACATAAGCCTGTTCGGTTCGTAAGCTGTAATGCAAGTAGCG
TATGCGCTCACGCAACTGGTCCAGAACCTTGACCGAACGCAGCGGTGGTAACGGCGCAGTGGCGGTTTTC
ATGGCTTGTTATGACTGTTTTTTTGGGGTACAGTCTATGCCTCGGGCATCCAAGCAGCAAGCGCGTTACG
CCGTGGGTCGATGTTTGATGTTATGGAGCAGCAACGATGTTACGCAGCAGGGCAGTCGCCCTAAAACAAA
GTTAAACATTATGAGGGAAGCGGTGATCGCCGAAGTATCGACTCAACTATCAGAGGTAGTTGGCGTCATC
GAGCGCCATCTCGAACCGACGTTGCTGGCCGTACATTTGTACGGCTCCGCAGTGGATGGCGGCCTGAAGC
CACACAGTGATATTGATTTGCTGGTTACGGTGACCGTAAGGCTTGATGAAACAACGCGGCGAGCTTTGAT
CAACGACCTTTTGGAAACTTCGGCTTCCCCTGGAGAGAGCGAGATTCTCCGCGCTGTAGAAGTCACCATT
GTTGTGCACGACGACATCATTCCGTGGCGTTATCCAGCTAAGCGCGAACTGCAATTTGGAGAATGGCAGC
GCAATGACATTCTTGCAGGTATCTTCGAGCCAGCCACGATCGACATTGATCTGGCTATCTTGCTGACAAA
AGCAAGAGAACATAGCGTTGCCTTGGTAGGTCCAGCGGCGGAGGAACTCTTTGATCCGGTTCCTGAACAG
GATCTATTTGAGGCGCTAAATGAAACCTTAACGCTATGGAACTCGCCGCCCGACTGGGCTGGCGATGAGC
GAAATGTAGTGCTTACGTTGTCCCGCATTTGGTACAGCGCAGTAACCGGCAAAATCGCGCCGAAGGATGT
CGCTGCCGACTGGGCAATGGAGCGCCTGCCGGCCCAGTATCAGCCCGTCATACTTGAAGCTAGACAGGCT
TATCTTGGACAAGAAGAAGATCGCTTGGCCTCGCGCGCAGATCAGTTGGAAGAATTTGTCCACTACGTGA
AAGGCGAGATCACCAAGGTAGTCGGCAAATAACCCTCGAGCCACCCATGACCAAAATCCCTTAACGTGAG
TTACGCGTCGTTCCACTGAGCGTCAGACCCCGTAGAAAAGATCAAAGGATCTTCTTGAGATCCTTTTTTT
CTGCGCGTAATCTGCTGCTTGCAAACAAAAAAACCACCGCTACCAGCGGTGGTTTGTTTGCCGGATCAAG
AGCTACCAACTCTTTTTCCGAAGGTAACTGGCTTCAGCAGAGCGCAGATACCAAATACTGTTCTTCTAGT
GTAGCCGTAGTTAGGCCACCACTTCAAGAACTCTGTAGCACCGCCTACATACCTCGCTCTGCTAATCCTG
TTACCAGTGGCTGCTGCCAGTGGCGATAAGTCGTGTCTTACCGGGTTGGACTCAAGACGATAGTTACCGG
ATAAGGCGCAGCGGTCGGGCTGAACGGGGGGTTCGTGCACACAGCCCAGCTTGGAGCGAACGACCTACAC
CGAACTGAGATACCTACAGCGTGAGCTATGAGAAAGCGCCACGCTTCCCGAAGGGAGAAAGGCGGACAGG
TATCCGGTAAGCGGCAGGGTCGGAACAGGAGAGCGCACGAGGGAGCTTCCAGGGGGAAACGCCTGGTATC
TTTATAGTCCTGTCGGGTTTCGCCACCTCTGACTTGAGCGTCGATTTTTGTGATGCTCGTCAGGGGGGCG
GAGCCTATGGAAAAACGCCAGCAACGCGGCCTTTTTACGGTTCCTGGCCTTTTGCTGGCCTTTTGCTCAC
ATGTTCTTTCCTGCGTTATCCCCTGATTCTGTGGATAACCGTATTACCGCCTTTGAGTGAGCTGATACCG
CTCGCCGCAGCCGAACGACCGAGCGCAGCGAGTCAGTGAGCGAGGAAGCGGAAGAGCGCCCAATACGCAA
ACCGCCTCTCCCCGCGCGTTGGCCGATTCATTAATGCAGCTGGCACGACAGGTTTCCCGACTGGAAAGCG
GGCAGTGAGCGCAACGCAATTAATACGCGTACCGCTAGCCAGGAAGAGTTTGTAGAAACGCAAAAAGGCC
ATCCGTCAGGATGGCCTTCTGCTTAGTTTGATGCCTGGCAGTTTATGGCGGGCGTCCTGCCCGCCACCCT
CCGGGCCGTTGCTTCACAACGTTCAAATCCGCTCCCGGCGGATTTGTCCTACTCAGGAGAGCGTTCACCG
ACAAACAACAGATAAAACGAAAGGCCCAGTCTTCCGACTGAGCCTTTCGTTTTATTTGATGCCT
Features (pLannotate 1.2.2; 12 found; start..end, strand, type, name):
     38..74      -  CDS            lacZα (fragment): LacZα fragment of β-galactosidase; lacZ fragment
     91..186     +  protein_bind   attL3: mutant version of attL; recombination site for the Gateway® LR reaction LR Clonase™
    192..1592    +  CDS            MAP3K8: M3K8_HUMAN - Also known as COT, ESTF. Experimental evidence at protein level: Swiss-Prot protein existence level 1. Required for lipopolysaccharide (LPS)-induced, TLR4-mediated activation of the MAPK/ERK pathway in macrophages, thus being critical for production of the proinflammatory cytokine TNF-alpha (TNF) during immune responses. Involved in the regulation of T-helper cell differentiation and IFNG expression in T-cells. Involved in mediating host resistance to bacterial infection through negative regulation of type I interferon (IFN) production. In vitro, activates MAPK/ERK pathway in resp
   1597..1692    -  protein_bind   attL3: mutant version of attL; recombination site for the Gateway® LR reaction LR Clonase™
   1711..1729    -  promoter       T7 promoter: promoter for bacteriophage T7 RNA polymerase
   1919..1942    +  promoter       Pc promoter (fragment): intI1 (promoter lies within the coding sequence); class 1 integron promoter
   2118..2174    +  CDS            GmR (fragment): gentamycin acetyltransferase; aacC1; confers resistance to gentamycin
   2181..2972    +  CDS            SmR: aminoglycoside adenylyltransferase (Murphy, 1985); aadA; confers resistance to spectinomycin and streptomycin
   3065..3653    +  rep_origin     ori: high-copy-number ColE1/pMB1/pBR322/pUC origin of replication
   3836..3928    +  CDS            lacI (fragment): lac repressor; lacI; The lac repressor binds to the lac operator to inhibit transcription in E. coli. This inhibition can be relieved by adding lactose or isopropyl-β-D-thiogalactopyranoside (IPTG).
   3983..4010    -  terminator     rrnB T2 terminator: transcription terminator T2 from the E. coli rrnB gene
   4142..4185    +  terminator     rrnB T1 terminator: Escherichia coli rrnB; transcription terminator T1 from the E. coli rrnB gene
