[The description below was written by a language model from this plasmid's Addgene catalogue record and pLannotate feature annotations shown in this document.]
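Description:
pDONR223_MAP3K8_WT is a Gateway entry clone built on the Invitrogen pDONR223 backbone and carrying the wild-type human MAP3K8 open reading frame (also known as COT or TPL2), a MAP kinase kinase kinase that activates the MAPK/ERK pathway downstream of TLR4 signalling and contributes to TNF production and other immune responses. The plasmid is maintained in E. coli at high copy through a ColE1/pUC-type origin and is selected with spectinomycin through the aadA (SmR) aminoglycoside adenylyltransferase gene, which sits downstream of a class 1 integron Pc promoter fragment. Short remnants of lacZα, lacI and a gentamicin resistance gene appear in the annotation but are only backbone fragments. The rrnB T1 and T2 terminators lie upstream of the cloning region and help insulate the insert from read-through transcription.

The MAP3K8 coding sequence, annotated across about 1.4 kb of the 4,194 nt sequenced record, is flanked on both sides by attL recombination sites. The annotation tool labels both as attL3 variants, in opposite orientations. These sites allow LR Clonase-mediated transfer of the ORF into any compatible Gateway destination vector. The entry clone has no promoter driving the insert, so it is not an expression construct in itself; a T7 promoter annotated just beyond the 3′ att site points back toward the insert on the antisense strand. The ORF is in the "open" configuration, with no stop codon immediately after the insert, so it can be fused in frame to C-terminal tags supplied by the destination vector. The clone belongs to the Target Accelerator Plasmid Collection and serves as the wild-type reference allele for functional studies of cancer-associated variants.
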