Addgene plasmid #82202: pDONR223_MAP3K8_WT
Purpose: Gateway Donor vector containing MAP3K8 , part of the Target Accelerator Plasmid Collection.
Depositing lab: Jesse Boehm & William Hahn & David Root. Depositing organization: Broad Institute. Publication: Systematic Functional Interrogation of Rare Cancer Variants Identifies Oncogenic Alleles. Kim E, Ilic N, Shrestha Y, Zou L, Kamburov A, Zhu C, Yang X, Lubonja R, Tran N, Nguyen C, Lawrence MS, Piccioni F, Bagul M, Doench JG, Chouinard CR, Wu X, Hogstrom L, Natoli T, Tamayo P, Horn H, Corsello SM, Lage K, Root DE, Subramanian A, Golub TR, Getz G, Boehm JS, Hahn WC. Cancer Discov. 2016 Jul;6(7):714-26. doi: 10.1158/2159-8290.CD-16-0160. Epub 2016 May 4. PubMed 27147599.
Backbone
  Vector backbone: pDONR223
  Backbone manufacturer: Invitrogen
  Backbone size w/o insert (bp): 2790
  Vector type: Gateway Entry vector
Growth in bacteria
  Bacterial resistance: Spectinomycin, 50 μg/mL
  Growth temperature: 37°C
  Growth strain: DH5alpha
  Copy number: High Copy
Gene/Insert
  Gene/Insert name: MAP3K8
  Species: H. sapiens (human)
  Mutation: WT
  GenBank ID: NM_005204.3
  Entrez Gene: MAP3K8 (a.k.a. AURA2, COT, EST, ESTF, MEKK8, TPL2, Tpl-2, c-COT)
  Promoter: None
  Cloning method: Gateway Cloning
  Sequencing primers: 5′ M13pUC-fwd; 3′ M13-Rev
Terms and licenses: Academic/Nonprofit Terms; Industry Terms: Not Available to Industry
Depositor comments: Open state: NO stop codon immediately follows insert. Supporting reference: Systematic morphological profiling of human gene and allele function via Cell Painting. Rohban MH, et al. Elife. 2017, Mar 18;6. pii: e24060. PubMed PMID 28315521
How to cite: pDONR223_MAP3K8_WT was a gift from Jesse Boehm & William Hahn & David Root (Addgene plasmid # 82202 ; http://n2t.net/addgene:82202 ; RRID:Addgene_82202)
