>Addgene plasmid #82202 | pDONR223_MAP3K8_WT | depositor partial sequence | sequence record 155573 | Insert sequence
ATGGAGTACATGAGCACTGGAAGTGACAATAAAGAAGAGATTGATTTATTAATTAAACATTTAAATGTGT
CTGATGTAATAGACATTATGGAAAATCTTTATGCAAGTGAAGAGCCAGCAGTTTATGAACCCAGTCTAAT
GACCATGTGTCAAGACAGTAATCAAAACGATGAGCGTTCTAAGTCTCTGCTGCTTAGTGGCCAAGAGGTA
CCATGGTTGTCATCAGTCAGATATGGAACTGTGGAGGATTTGCTTGCTTTTGCAAACCATATATCCAACA
CTGCAAAGCATTTTTATGGACAACGACCACAGGAATCTGGAATTTTATTAAACATGGTCATCACTCCCCA
AAATGGACGTTACCAAATAGATTCCGATGTTCTCCTGATCCCCTGGAAGCTGACTTACAGGAATATTGGT
TCTGATTTTATTCCTCGGGGCGCCTTTGGAAAGGTATACTTGGCACAAGATATAAAGACGAAGAAAAGAA
TGGCGTGTAAACTGATCCCAGTAGATCAATTTAAGCCATCTGATGTGGAAATCCAGGCTTGCTTCCGGCA
CGAGAACATCGCAGAGCTGTATGGCGCAGTCCTGTGGGGTGAAACTGTCCATCTCTTTATGGAAGCAGGC
GAGGGAGGGTCTGTTCTGGAGAAACTGGAGAGCTGTGGACCAATGAGAGAATTTGAAATTATTTGGGTGA
CAAAGCATGTTCTCAAGGGACTTGATTTTCTACACTCAAAGAAAGTGATCCATCATGATATTAAACCTAG
CAACATTGTTTTCATGTCCACAAAAGCTGTTTTGGTGGATTTTGGCCTAAGTGTTCAAATGACCGAAGAT
GTCTATTTTCCTAAGGACCTCCGAGGAACAGAGATTTACATGAGCCCAGAGGTCATCCTGTGCAGGGGCC
ATTCAACCAAAGCAGACATCTACAGCCTGGGGGCCACGCTCATCCACATGCAGACGGGCACCCCACCCTG
GGTGAAGCGCTACCCTCGCTCAGCCTATCCCTCCTACCTGTACATAATCCACAAGCAAGCACCTCCACTG
GAAGACATTGCAGATGACTGCAGTCCAGGGATGAGAGAGCTGATAGAAGCTTCCCTGGAGAGAAACCCCA
ATCACCGCCCAAGAGCCGCAGACCTACTAAAACATGAGGCCCTGAACCCGCCCAGAGAGGATCAGCCACG
CTGTCAGAGTCTGGACTCTGCCCTCTTGGAGCGCAAGAGGCTGCTGAGTAGGAAGGAGCTGGAACTTCCT
GAGAACATTGCTGATTCTTCGTGCACAGGAAGCACCGAGGAATCTGAGATGCTCAAGAGGCAACGCTCTC
TCTACATCGACCTCGGCGCTCTGGCTGGCTACTTCAATCTTGTTCGGGGACCACCAACGCTTGAATATGG
C
